Addgene plasmid #116627: pHAGE-PTEN-N12T
Purpose: Lentiviral expression of PTEN N12T
Depositing lab: Gordon Mills & Kenneth Scott. Depositing organization: Baylor College of Medicine. Publication: Systematic Functional Annotation of Somatic Mutations in Cancer. Ng PK, Li J, Jeong KJ, Shao S, Chen H, Tsang YH, Sengupta S, Wang Z, Bhavana VH, Tran R, Soewito S, Minussi DC, Moreno D, Kong K, Dogruluk T, Lu H, Gao J, Tokheim C, Zhou DC, Johnson AM, Zeng J, Ip CKM, Ju Z, Wester M, Yu S, Li Y, Vellano CP, Schultz N, Karchin R, Ding L, Lu Y, Cheung LWT, Chen K, Shaw KR, Meric-Bernstam F, Scott KL, Yi S, Sahni N, Liang H, Mills GB. Cancer Cell. 2018 Mar 12;33(3):450-462.e10. doi: 10.1016/j.ccell.2018.01.021. PubMed 29533785.
Backbone
  Vector backbone: pHAGE
  Vector type: Lentiviral
Growth in bacteria
  Bacterial resistance: Ampicillin, 100 μg/mL
  Growth temperature: 37°C
  Growth strain: Stbl3
  Copy number: High Copy
Gene/Insert
  Gene/Insert name: PTEN
  Species: H. sapiens (human)
  Mutation: N12T
  Entrez Gene: PTEN (a.k.a. 10q23del, BZS, CWS1, DEC, GLM2, MHAM, MMAC1, PTEN1, PTENbeta, TEP1)
  Cloning method: Gateway Cloning
Terms and licenses: Academic/Nonprofit Terms; Industry Terms: Not Available to Industry
How to cite: pHAGE-PTEN-N12T was a gift from Gordon Mills & Kenneth Scott (Addgene plasmid # 116627 ; http://n2t.net/addgene:116627 ; RRID:Addgene_116627)
