[The description below was written by a language model from this plasmid's Addgene catalogue record and pLannotate feature annotations shown in this document.]
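Description:
pHAGE-PTEN-N12T is a 9.7 kb HIV-1-based lentiviral expression plasmid built on the pHAGE backbone to deliver a mutant form of the human tumour suppressor PTEN carrying the N12T substitution. In bacteria it is maintained through a high-copy ColE1/pUC-type origin and selected with ampicillin via the β-lactamase gene. The record lists a recombination-deficient strain for propagation, as is usual for LTR-containing plasmids.

The viral portion runs from a truncated 5' LTR through the Ψ packaging signal with a partial gag sequence, the Rev response element and the cPPT/CTS. It ends in a U3-deleted, self-inactivating 3' LTR, so the integrated provirus lacks LTR promoter activity and expression depends on the internal promoter. That promoter is the strong constitutive human EF-1α promoter, which drives the PTEN open reading frame. attB1 and attB2 sites flank the insert, consistent with its introduction by Gateway recombination.

Downstream of attB2 the annotation shows short T3 and T7 promoter sequences, an attB4 fragment and a V5 epitope tag. The V5 sequence is separated from the PTEN coding region, and the record does not indicate whether it is fused in frame to the protein. An EMCV IRES then directs translation of puromycin N-acetyltransferase from the same transcript, allowing puromycin selection of transduced mammalian cells, and a WPRE enhances transcript expression.

The construct is intended for stable lentiviral expression of PTEN N12T. According to the associated publication title, it belongs to a systematic effort to functionally annotate somatic mutations found in cancer. Packaging functions are not encoded on this plasmid and must be supplied in trans.
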