Features (pLannotate 1.2.2; 30 found; start..end, strand, type, name):
    377..634     +  LTR            5' LTR (truncated): truncated 5' long terminal repeat (LTR) from HIV-1
    681..806     +  misc_feature   HIV-1 Ψ: packaging signal of human immunodeficiency virus type 1
    790..1128    +  CDS            HIV-1 gag (fragment): gag protein from human immunodeficiency virus 1; gag
   1303..1536    +  misc_feature   RRE: The Rev response element (RRE) of HIV-1 allows for Rev-dependent mRNA export from the nucleus to the cytoplasm.
   1913..2013    +  CDS            Rev (fragment): human immunodeficiency virus 1 (HIV-1) Rev protein; rev; enhances nuclear export of unspliced and incompletely spliced viral mRNAs
   2058..2175    +  misc_feature   cPPT/CTS: central polypurine tract and central termination sequence of HIV-1
   2223..3401    +  promoter       EF-1α promoter: strong constitutive promoter for human elongation factor EF-1α
   3422..3442    +  protein_bind   attB1: mutant version of attB; core recombination site for the Gateway® BP reaction BP Clonase™
   3448..4656    +  CDS            PTEN (sequence withheld): PTEN_HUMAN - Also known as MMAC1, TEP1. Experimental evidence at protein level: Swiss-Prot protein existence level 1. [Isoform alpha]: Functional kinase, like isoform 1 it antagonizes the PI3K-AKT/PKB signaling pathway. Plays a role in mitochondrial energetic metabolism by promoting COX activity and ATP production, via collaboration with isoform 1 in increasing protein levels of PINK1. From Homo sapiens (Human).
   4661..4685    -  protein_bind   attB2: mutant version of attB; recombination site for the Gateway® BP reaction BP Clonase™
   4693..4711    +  promoter       T3 promoter: promoter for bacteriophage T3 RNA polymerase
   4737..4755    -  promoter       T7 promoter: promoter for bacteriophage T7 RNA polymerase
   4761..4779    -  protein_bind   attB4 (fragment): mutant version of attB; core recombination site for the Gateway® BP reaction BP Clonase™
   4835..4876    +  CDS            V5 tag: epitope tag from simian virus 5
   5002..5464    +  misc_feature   IRES: internal ribosome entry site (IRES) of the encephalomyocarditis virus (EMCV)
   5478..6075    +  CDS            PuroR (fragment): puromycin N-acetyltransferase; pac from Streptomyces; confers resistance to puromycin
   6091..6679    +  misc_feature   WPRE: woodchuck hepatitis virus posttranscriptional regulatory element
   6687..6752    +  CDS            nef (fragment): NEF_HV1Z2 - Experimental evidence at protein level: Swiss-Prot protein existence level 1. Extracellular Nef protein targets CD4(+) T-lymphocytes for apoptosis by interacting with CXCR4 surface receptors. From Human immunodeficiency virus type 1 group M subtype D (isolate Z2/CDC-Z34) (HIV-1).
   6754..6987    +  LTR            3' LTR (ΔU3): self-inactivating 3' long terminal repeat (LTR) from HIV-1
   7192..7296    +  promoter       AmpR promoter: bla
   7297..8157    +  CDS            AmpR: β-lactamase; bla; confers resistance to ampicillin, carbenicillin, and related antibiotics
   8328..8916    +  rep_origin     ori: high-copy-number ColE1/pMB1/pBR322/pUC origin of replication
   9099..9153    +  CDS            lacI (fragment): lac repressor; lacI; The lac repressor binds to the lac operator to inhibit transcription in E. coli. This inhibition can be relieved by adding lactose or isopropyl-β-D-thiogalactopyranoside (IPTG).
   9159..9252    +  rep_origin     SV40 ori (fragment): SV40 origin of replication
   9277..9314    +  CDS            lacI (fragment): lac repressor; lacI; The lac repressor binds to the lac operator to inhibit transcription in E. coli. This inhibition can be relieved by adding lactose or isopropyl-β-D-thiogalactopyranoside (IPTG).
   9327..9348    +  protein_bind   CAP binding site: CAP binding activates transcription in the presence of cAMP. E. coli catabolite activator protein
   9363..9393    +  promoter       lac promoter: promoter for the E. coli lac operon
   9401..9417    +  protein_bind   lac operator: The lac repressor binds to the lac operator to inhibit transcription in E. coli. This inhibition can be relieved by adding lactose or isopropyl-β-D-thiogalactopyranoside (IPTG). lac repressor encoded by lacI
   9451..9534    +  polyA_signal   SV40 poly(A) signal (fragment): SV40 polyadenylation signal
   9701..329     +  CDS            nef (fragment) (across the origin): NEF_HV1BR - Experimental evidence at protein level: Swiss-Prot protein existence level 1. Extracellular Nef protein targets CD4(+) T-lymphocytes for apoptosis by interacting with CXCR4 surface receptors (PubMed:14990729). From Human immunodeficiency virus type 1 group M subtype B (isolate BRU/LAI) (HIV-1).
>Addgene plasmid #116627 | pHAGE-PTEN-N12T | addgene full sequence | sequence record 243306 | Addgene NGS Result
TGGAAGGGCTAATTCACTCCCAAAGAAGACAAGATATCCTTGATCTGTGGATCTACCACACACAAGGCTA
CTTCCCTGATTAGCAGAACTACACACCAGGGCCAGGGGTCAGATATCCACTGACCTTTGGATGGTGCTAC
AAGCTAGTACCAGTTGAGCCAGATAAGGTAGAAGAGGCCAATAAAGGAGAGAACACCAGCTTGTTACACC
CTGTGAGCCTGCATGGGATGGATGACCCGGAGAGAGAAGTGTTAGAGTGGAGGTTTGACAGCCGCCTAGC
ATTTCATCACGTGGCCCGAGAGCTGCATCCGGAGTACTTCAAGAACTGCTGATATCGAGCTTGCTACAAG
GGACTTTCCGCTGGGGACTTTCCAGGGAGGCGTGGCCTGGGCGGGACTGGGGAGTGGCGAGCCCTCAGAT
CCTGCATATAAGCAGCTGCTTTTTGCCTGTACTGGGTCTCTCTGGTTAGACCAGATCTGAGCCTGGGAGC
TCTCTGGCTAACTAGGGAACCCACTGCTTAAGCCTCAATAAAGCTTGCCTTGAGTGCTTCAAGTAGTGTG
TGCCCGTCTGTTGTGTGACTCTGGTAACTAGAGATCCCTCAGACCCTTTTAGTCAGTGTGGAAAATCTCT
AGCAGTGGCGCCCGAACAGGGACTTGAAAGCGAAAGGGAAACCAGAGGAGCTCTCTCGACGCAGGACTCG
GCTTGCTGAAGCGCGCACGGCAAGAGGCGAGGGGCGGCGACTGGTGAGTACGCCAAAAATTTTGACTAGC
GGAGGCTAGAAGGAGAGAGATGGGTGCGAGAGCGTCAGTATTAAGCGGGGGAGAATTAGATCGCGATGGG
AAAAAATTCGGTTAAGGCCAGGGGGAAAGAAAAAATATAAATTAAAACATATAGTATGGGCAAGCAGGGA
GCTAGAACGATTCGCAGTTAATCCTGGCCTGTTAGAAACATCAGAAGGCTGTAGACAAATACTGGGACAG
CTACAACCATCCCTTCAGACAGGATCAGAAGAACTTAGATCATTATATAATACAGTAGCAACCCTCTATT
GTGTGCATCAAAGGATAGAGATAAAAGACACCAAGGAAGCTTTAGACAAGATAGAGGAAGAGCAAAACAA
AAGTAAGACCACCGCACAGCAAGCGGCCGGCCGCTGATCTTCAGACCTGGAGGAGGAGATATGAGGGACA
ATTGGAGAAGTGAATTATATAAATATAAAGTAGTAAAAATTGAACCATTAGGAGTAGCACCCACCAAGGC
AAAGAGAAGAGTGGTGCAGAGAGAAAAAAGAGCAGTGGGAATAGGAGCTTTGTTCCTTGGGTTCTTGGGA
GCAGCAGGAAGCACTATGGGCGCAGCGTCAATGACGCTGACGGTACAGGCCAGACAATTATTGTCTGGTA
TAGTGCAGCAGCAGAACAATTTGCTGAGGGCTATTGAGGCGCAACAGCATCTGTTGCAACTCACAGTCTG
GGGCATCAAGCAGCTCCAGGCAAGAATCCTGGCTGTGGAAAGATACCTAAAGGATCAACAGCTCCTGGGG
ATTTGGGGTTGCTCTGGAAAACTCATTTGCACCACTGCTGTGCCTTGGAATGCTAGTTGGAGTAATAAAT
CTCTGGAACAGATTTGGAATCACACGACCTGGATGGAGTGGGACAGAGAAATTAACAATTACACAAGCTT
AATACACTCCTTAATTGAAGAATCGCAAAACCAGCAAGAAAAGAATGAACAAGAATTATTGGAATTAGAT
AAATGGGCAAGTTTGTGGAATTGGTTTAACATAACAAATTGGCTGTGGTATATAAAATTATTCATAATGA
TAGTAGGAGGCTTGGTAGGTTTAAGAATAGTTTTTGCTGTACTTTCTATAGTGAATAGAGTTAGGCAGGG
ATATTCACCATTATCGTTTCAGACCCACCTCCCAACCCCGAGGGGACCCGACAGGCCCGAAGGAATAGAA
GAAGAAGGTGGAGAGAGAGACAGAGACAGATCCATTCGATTAGTGAACGGATCTCGACGGTATCGCCGAA
TTCACAAATGGCAGTATTCATCCACAATTTTAAAAGAAAAGGGGGGATTGGGGGGTACAGTGCAGGGGAA
AGAATAGTAGACATAATAGCAACAGACATACAAACTAAAGAATTACAAAAACAAATTACAAAAATTCAAA
ATTTTCGGGTTTATTACAGGGACAGCAGAGATCCAGTTTGGACTAGTCGTGAGGCTCCGGTGCCCGTCAG
TGGGCAGAGCGCACATCGCCCACAGTCCCCGAGAAGTTGGGGGGAGGGGTCGGCAATTGAACCGGTGCCT
AGAGAAGGTGGCGCGGGGTAAACTGGGAAAGTGATGTCGTGTACTGGCTCCGCCTTTTTCCCGAGGGTGG
GGGAGAACCGTATATAAGTGCAGTAGTCGCCGTGAACGTTCTTTTTCGCAACGGGTTTGCCGCCAGAACA
CAGGTAAGTGCCGTGTGTGGTTCCCGCGGGCCTGGCCTCTTTACGGGTTATGGCCCTTGCGTGCCTTGAA
TTACTTCCACCTGGCTGCAGTACGTGATTCTTGATCCCGAGCTTCGGGTTGGAAGTGGGTGGGAGAGTTC
GAGGCCTTGCGCTTAAGGAGCCCCTTCGCCTCGTGCTTGAGTTGAGGCCTGGCCTGGGCGCTGGGGCCGC
CGCGTGCGAATCTGGTGGCACCTTCGCGCCTGTCTCGCTGCTTTCGATAAGTCTCTAGCCATTTAAAATT
TTTGATGACCTGCTGCGACGCTTTTTTTCTGGCAAGATAGTCTTGTAAATGCGGGCCAAGATCTGCACAC
TGGTATTTCGGTTTTTGGGGCCGCGGGCGGCGACGGGGCCCGTGCGTCCCAGCGCACATGTTCGGCGAGG
CGGGGCCTGCGAGCGCGGCCACCGAGAATCGGACGGGGGTAGTCTCAAGCTGGCCGGCCTGCTCTGGTGC
CTGGCCTCGCGCCGCCGTGTATCGCCCCGCCCTGGGCGGCAAGGCTGGCCCGGTCGGCACCAGTTGCGTG
AGCGGAAAGATGGCCGCTTCCCGGCCCTGCTGCAGGGAGCTCAAAATGGAGGACGCGGCGCTCGGGAGAG
CGGGCGGGTGAGTCACCCACACAAAGGAAAAGGGCCTTTCCGTCCTCAGCCGTCGCTTCATGTGACTCCA
CGGAGTACCGGGCGCCGTCCAGGCACCTCGATTAGTTCTCGAGCTTTTGGAGTACGTCGTCTTTAGGTTG
GGGGGAGGGGTTTTATGCGATGGAGTTTCCCCACACTGAGTGGGTGGAGACTGAAGTTAGGCCAGCTTGG
CACTTGATGTAATTCTCCTTGGAATTTGCCCTTTTTGAGTTTGGATCTTGGTTCATTCTCAAGCCTCAGA
CAGTGGTTCAAAGTTTTTTTCTTCCATTTCAGGTGTCGTGAAGCGGCCCTGCAGATATCAACAAGTTTGT
ACAAAAAAGCAGGCACC
[1209 nt withheld, positions 3448-4656]
TAGAACCCAGCTTTCTTGTACAAAGTGGTGATATCCAATTAACCCTCACTAAAGGATAGATTTAAGTGAA
GAGAGTTATCCCTATAGTGAGTCGTATTACCACCCAACTTTTCTATACAAAGTGGTTGATATCCAGCACA
GTGGCGGCCGCTCGAGTCTAGAGGGCCCGCGGTTCGAAGGTAAGCCTATCCCTAACCCTCTCCTCGGTCT
CGATTCTACGCGTACCGGTTAGTAATGAGATCCCTCCCCCCCCCCTAACGTTACTGGCCGAAGCCGCTTG
GAATAAGGCCGGTGTGCGTTTGTCTATATGTTATTTTCCACCATATTGCCGTCTTTTGGCAATGTGAGGG
CCCGGAAACCTGGCCCTGTCTTCTTGACGAGCATTCCTAGGGGTCTTTCCCCTCTCGCCAAAGGAATGCA
AGGTCTGTTGAATGTCGTGAAGGAAGCAGTTCCTCTGGAAGCTTCTTGAAGACAAACAACGTCTGTAGCG
ACCCTTTGCAGGCAGCGGAACCCCCCACCTGGCGACAGGTGCCTCTGCGGCCAAAAGCCACGTGTATAAG
ATACACCTGCAAAGGCGGCACAACCCCAGTGCCACGTTGTGAGTTGGATAGTTGTGGAAAGAGTCAAATG
GCTCTCCTCAAGCGTATTCAACAAGGGGCTGAAGGATGCCCAGAAGGTACCCCATTGTATGGGATCTGAT
CTGGGGCCTCGGTGCACATGCTTTACATGTGTTTAGTCGAGGTTAAAAAAACGTCTAGGCCCCCCGAACC
ACGGGGACGTGGTTTTCCTTTGAAAAACACGATGATAATATGGCCACACATATGACCGAGTACAAGCCCA
CGGTGCGCCTCGCCACCCGCGACGACGTCCCCAGGGCCGTACGCACCCTCGCCGCCGCGTTCGCCGACTA
CCCCGCCACGCGCCACACCGTCGATCCGGACCGCCACATCGAGCGGGTCACCGAGCTGCAAGAACTCTTC
CTCACGCGCGTCGGGCTCGACATCGGCAAGGTGTGGGTCGCGGACGACGGCGCCGCGGTGGCGGTCTGGA
CCACGCCGGAGAGCGTCGAAGCGGGGGCGGTGTTCGCCGAGATCGGCCCGCGCATGGCCGAGTTGAGCGG
TTCCCGGCTGGCCGCGCAGCAACAGATGGAAGGCCTCCTGGCGCCGCACCGGCCCAAGGAGCCCGCGTGG
TTCCTGGCCACCGTCGGCGTCTCGCCCGACCACCAGGGCAAGGGTCTGGGCAGCGCCGTCGTGCTCCCCG
GAGTGGAGGCGGCCGAGCGCGCCGGGGTGCCCGCCTTCCTGGAGACCTCCGCGCCCCGCAACCTCCCCTT
CTACGAGCGGCTCGGCTTCACCGTCACCGCCGACGTCGAGGTGCCCGAAGGACCGCGCACCTGGTGCATG
ACCCGCAAGCCCGGTGCCTAAATCGATAGATCCTAATCAACCTCTGGATTACAAAATTTGTGAAAGATTG
ACTGGTATTCTTAACTATGTTGCTCCTTTTACGCTATGTGGATACGCTGCTTTAATGCCTTTGTATCATG
CTATTGCTTCCCGTATGGCTTTCATTTTCTCCTCCTTGTATAAATCCTGGTTGCTGTCTCTTTATGAGGA
GTTGTGGCCCGTTGTCAGGCAACGTGGCGTGGTGTGCACTGTGTTTGCTGACGCAACCCCCACTGGTTGG
GGCATTGCCACCACCTGTCAGCTCCTTTCCGGGACTTTCGCTTTCCCCCTCCCTATTGCCACGGCGGAAC
TCATCGCCGCCTGCCTTGCCCGCTGCTGGACAGGGGCTCGGCTGTTGGGCACTGACAATTCCGTGGTGTT
GTCGGGGAAATCATCGTCCTTTCCTTGGCTGCTCGCCTGTGTTGCCACCTGGATTCTGCGCGGGACGTCC
TTCTGCTACGTCCCTTCGGCCCTCAATCCAGCGGACCTTCCTTCCCGCGGCCTGCTGCCGGCTCTGCGGC
CTCTTCCGCGTCTTCGCCTTCGCCCTCAGACGAGTCGGATCTCCCTTTGGGCCGCCTCCCCGCCTGAGAT
CCTTTAAGACCAATGACTTACAAGGCAGCTGTAGATCTTAGCCACTTTTTAAAAGAAAAGGGGGGACTGG
AAGGGCTAATTCACTCCCAACGAAGACAAGATCTGCTTTTTGCTTGTACTGGGTCTCTCTGGTTAGACCA
GATCTGAGCCTGGGAGCTCTCTGGCTAACTAGGGAACCCACTGCTTAAGCCTCAATAAAGCTTGCCTTGA
GTGCTTCAAGTAGTGTGTGCCCGTCTGTTGTGTGACTCTGGTAACTAGAGATCCCTCAGACCCTTTTAGT
CAGTGTGGAAAATCTCTAGCAGTAGTAGTTCATGTCATCTTATTATTCAGTATTTATAACTTGCAAAGAA
ATGAATATCAGAGAGTGAGAGGCCCGGGTTAATTAAGGAAAGGGCTAGATCATTCTTGAAGACGAAAGGG
CCTCGTGATACGCCTATTTTTATAGGTTAATGTCATGATAATAATGGTTTCTTAGACGTCAGGTGGCACT
TTTCGGGGAAATGTGCGCGGAACCCCTATTTGTTTATTTTTCTAAATACATTCAAATATGTATCCGCTCA
TGAGACAATAACCCTGATAAATGCTTCAATAATATTGAAAAAGGAAGAGTATGAGTATTCAACATTTCCG
TGTCGCCCTTATTCCCTTTTTTGCGGCATTTTGCCTTCCTGTTTTTGCTCACCCAGAAACGCTGGTGAAA
GTAAAAGATGCTGAAGATCAGTTGGGTGCACGAGTGGGTTACATCGAACTGGATCTCAACAGCGGTAAGA
TCCTTGAGAGTTTTCGCCCCGAAGAACGTTTTCCAATGATGAGCACTTTTAAAGTTCTGCTATGTGGCGC
GGTATTATCCCGTGTTGACGCCGGGCAAGAGCAACTCGGTCGCCGCATACACTATTCTCAGAATGACTTG
GTTGAGTACTCACCAGTCACAGAAAAGCATCTTACGGATGGCATGACAGTAAGAGAATTATGCAGTGCTG
CCATAACCATGAGTGATAACACTGCGGCCAACTTACTTCTGACAACGATCGGAGGACCGAAGGAGCTAAC
CGCTTTTTTGCACAACATGGGGGATCATGTAACTCGCCTTGATCGTTGGGAACCGGAGCTGAATGAAGCC
ATACCAAACGACGAGCGTGACACCACGATGCCTGTAGCAATGGCAACAACGTTGCGCAAACTATTAACTG
GCGAACTACTTACTCTAGCTTCCCGGCAACAATTAATAGACTGGATGGAGGCGGATAAAGTTGCAGGACC
ACTTCTGCGCTCGGCCCTTCCGGCTGGCTGGTTTATTGCTGATAAATCTGGAGCCGGTGAGCGTGGGTCT
CGCGGTATCATTGCAGCACTGGGGCCAGATGGTAAGCCCTCCCGTATCGTAGTTATCTACACGACGGGGA
GTCAGGCAACTATGGATGAACGAAATAGACAGATCGCTGAGATAGGTGCCTCACTGATTAAGCATTGGTA
ACTGTCAGACCAAGTTTACTCATATATACTTTAGATTGATTTAAAACTTCATTTTTAATTTAAAAGGATC
TAGGTGAAGATCCTTTTTGATAATCTCATGACCAAAATCCCTTAACGTGAGTTTTCGTTCCACTGAGCGT
CAGACCCCGTAGAAAAGATCAAAGGATCTTCTTGAGATCCTTTTTTTCTGCGCGTAATCTGCTGCTTGCA
AACAAAAAAACCACCGCTACCAGCGGTGGTTTGTTTGCCGGATCAAGAGCTACCAACTCTTTTTCCGAAG
GTAACTGGCTTCAGCAGAGCGCAGATACCAAATACTGTTCTTCTAGTGTAGCCGTAGTTAGGCCACCACT
TCAAGAACTCTGTAGCACCGCCTACATACCTCGCTCTGCTAATCCTGTTACCAGTGGCTGCTGCCAGTGG
CGATAAGTCGTGTCTTACCGGGTTGGACTCAAGACGATAGTTACCGGATAAGGCGCAGCGGTCGGGCTGA
ACGGGGGGTTCGTGCACACAGCCCAGCTTGGAGCGAACGACCTACACCGAACTGAGATACCTACAGCGTG
AGCTATGAGAAAGCGCCACGCTTCCCGAAGGGAGAAAGGCGGACAGGTATCCGGTAAGCGGCAGGGTCGG
AACAGGAGAGCGCACGAGGGAGCTTCCAGGGGGAAACGCCTGGTATCTTTATAGTCCTGTCGGGTTTCGC
CACCTCTGACTTGAGCGTCGATTTTTGTGATGCTCGTCAGGGGGGCGGAGCCTATGGAAAAACGCCAGCA
ACGCGGCCTTTTTACGGTTCCTGGCCTTTTGCTGGCCTTTTGCTCACATGTTCTTTCCTGCGTTATCCCC
TGATTCTGTGGATAACCGTATTACCGCCTTTGAGTGAGCTGATACCGCTCGCCGCAGCCGAACGACCGAG
CGCAGCGAGTCAGTGAGCGAGGAAGCGGAAGAGCGCCCAATACGCAAACCGCCTCTCCCCGCGCGTTGGC
CGATTCATTAATGCAGCAAGCTCATGGCTGACTAATTTTTTTTATTTATGCAGAGGCCGAGGCCGCCTCG
GCCTCTGAGCTATTCCAGAAGTAGTGAGGAGGCTTTTTTGGAGGCCTAGGCTTTTGCAAAAAGCTCCCCG
TGGCACGACAGGTTTCCCGACTGGAAAGCGGGCAGTGAGCGCAACGCAATTAATGTGAGTTAGCTCACTC
ATTAGGCACCCCAGGCTTTACACTTTATGCTTCCGGCTCGTATGTTGTGTGGAATTGTGAGCGGATAACA
ATTTCACACAGGAAACAGCTATGACATGATTACGAATTTCACAAATAAAGCATTTTTTTCACTGCATTCT
AGTTGTGGTTTGTCCAAACTCATCAATGTATCTTATCATGTCTGGATCAACTGGATAACTCAAGCTAACC
AAAATCATCCCAAACTTCCCACCCCATACCCTATTACCACTGCCAATTACCTGTGGTTTCATTTACTCTA
AACCTGTGATTCCTCTGAATTATTTTCATTTTAAAGAAATTGTATTTGTTAAATATGTACTACAAACTTA
GTAGT
