>Addgene plasmid #116627 | pHAGE-PTEN-N12T | depositor partial sequence | sequence record 219502 | insert
[1209 nt withheld, positions 1-1209]
TGA
